Addgene plasmid #143270: TFORF1426
Purpose: Lentiviral vector for overexpressing transcription factor ORFs with unique 24-bp barcodes. Barcodes facilitate identification of transcription factors in pooled screens.
Depositing lab: Feng Zhang. Depositing organization: Broad Institute. Publication: A transcription factor atlas of directed differentiation. Joung J, Ma S, Tay T, Geiger-Schuller KR, Kirchgatterer PC, Verdine VK, Guo B, Arias-Garcia MA, Allen WE, Singh A, Kuksenko O, Abudayyeh OO, Gootenberg JS, Fu Z, Macrae RK, Buenrostro JD, Regev A, Zhang F. Cell. 2023 Jan 5;186(1):209-229.e26. doi: 10.1016/j.cell.2022.11.026. PubMed 36608654.
Backbone
  Vector backbone: pLX_TRC317
  Backbone manufacturer: Broad Institute Genetic Perturbation Platform
  Backbone size w/o insert (bp): 8264
  Vector type: Mammalian Expression, Lentiviral
  Selectable markers: Puromycin
Growth in bacteria
  Bacterial resistance: Ampicillin, 100 μg/mL
  Growth temperature: 37°C
  Growth strain: NEB Stable
  Copy number: High Copy
Gene/Insert
  Gene/Insert name: FOXK2
  Species: H. sapiens (human)
  Insert size (bp): 2084
  Entrez Gene: FOXK2 (a.k.a. ILF, ILF-1, ILF1)
  Promoter: EF1a
  Cloning method: Unknown
  Sequencing primers: 5′ GGGTGGAGACTGAAGTTAGGCCAG; 3′ CACATAGCGTAAAAGGAGCAACATAG
Terms and licenses: Academic/Nonprofit Terms; Industry Terms: Not Available to Industry
Depositor comments: NM_004514,ENST00000335255 . The transcription factor ORF portion of this plasmid was synthesized by Genewiz. Please test multiple small colonies in case of plasmid recombination. To make this collection available in a timely manner, a portion of this collection was not fully sequenced by Addgene. If an Addgene verified full plasmid sequence is not available, please contact us prior to placing an order to request the full sequence.
How to cite: TFORF1426 was a gift from Feng Zhang (Addgene plasmid # 143270 ; http://n2t.net/addgene:143270 ; RRID:Addgene_143270)
