[The description below was written by a language model from this plasmid's Addgene catalogue record and pLannotate feature annotations shown in this document.]
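Description:
TFORF1426 is a lentiviral mammalian expression plasmid built on the pLX_TRC317 backbone and carrying the human transcription factor FOXK2 (also known as ILF or ILF1) as a synthesized open reading frame. It belongs to a barcoded transcription factor ORF collection in which each construct carries a unique 24-bp barcode, so that the overexpressed factor can be identified by sequencing in pooled screens. The feature table does not annotate the barcode itself. In bacteria the plasmid is maintained by a high-copy ColE1/pUC-type origin and selected with ampicillin through the bla gene. An f1 origin and remnants of a lac/lacZα cloning region, with flanking T7 and T3 promoters, are also present in the backbone. The depositor warns that the plasmid can recombine, a common issue for vectors with repeated LTR sequences.

The viral portion has a third-generation layout. An RSV promoter drives a truncated HIV-1 5' LTR, followed by the Ψ packaging signal with a partial gag sequence, the Rev response element for Rev-dependent nuclear export of the genomic RNA, and a cPPT/CTS. A self-inactivating ΔU3 3' LTR and an SV40 polyadenylation signal close the transfer cassette. Between the LTRs there are two expression units. An SV40 early promoter drives puromycin N-acetyltransferase for selecting transduced cells, and the strong constitutive EF-1α promoter drives the FOXK2 coding sequence. A WPRE downstream of the ORF enhances transcript stability and expression. The short U6 promoter fragment annotated between the ORF and the WPRE appears to be only a partial match rather than a functional promoter. The annotated sequence is a partial NGS result, and its length matches the stated backbone plus insert. The vector is used to overexpress FOXK2 stably, for example in pooled directed-differentiation screens.
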