Features (pLannotate 1.2.2; 31 found; start..end, strand, type, name):
      5..231     +  promoter       RSV promoter: Rous sarcoma virus enhancer/promoter
    232..412     +  LTR            5' LTR (truncated): truncated 5' long terminal repeat (LTR) from HIV-1
    459..584     +  misc_feature   HIV-1 Ψ: packaging signal of human immunodeficiency virus type 1
    568..931     +  CDS            HIV-1 gag (fragment): gag protein from human immunodeficiency virus 1; gag
   1077..1310    +  misc_feature   RRE: The Rev response element (RRE) of HIV-1 allows for Rev-dependent mRNA export from the nucleus to the cytoplasm.
   1687..1713    +  CDS            Rev (fragment): human immunodeficiency virus 1 (HIV-1) Rev protein; rev; enhances nuclear export of unspliced and incompletely spliced viral mRNAs
   1720..1743    +  promoter       SV40 promoter (fragment): SV40 early promoter
   1744..1815    +  promoter       SV40 promoter (fragment): SV40 enhancer and early promoter
   1839..1974    +  rep_origin     SV40 ori: SV40 origin of replication
   2020..2616    +  CDS            PuroR (fragment): puromycin N-acetyltransferase; pac from Streptomyces; confers resistance to puromycin
   2665..2782    +  misc_feature   cPPT/CTS: central polypurine tract and central termination sequence of HIV-1
   2847..2913    +  CDS            small t antigen (fragment): SV40 (simian virus 40) small t antigen
   2920..4098    +  promoter       EF-1α promoter: strong constitutive promoter for human elongation factor EF-1α
   4211..6094    +  CDS            FOXK2: FOXK2_HUMAN - Also known as ILF From Homo sapiens (Human).
   6110..6163    +  promoter       U6 promoter (fragment): RNA polymerase III promoter for human U6 snRNA
   6205..6793    +  misc_feature   WPRE: woodchuck hepatitis virus posttranscriptional regulatory element
   6844..6863    +  misc_feature   cPPT/CTS (fragment): central polypurine tract and central termination sequence of HIV-1
   6865..7098    +  LTR            3' LTR (ΔU3): self-inactivating 3' long terminal repeat (LTR) from HIV-1
   7176..7297    +  polyA_signal   SV40 poly(A) signal: SV40 polyadenylation signal
   7337..7472    +  rep_origin     SV40 ori: SV40 origin of replication
   7493..7511    -  promoter       T7 promoter: promoter for bacteriophage T7 RNA polymerase
   7519..7674    +  CDS            lacZα (fragment): LacZα fragment of β-galactosidase; lacZ fragment
   7679..8107    +  rep_origin     f1 ori (sequence partly withheld): f1 bacteriophage origin of replication; arrow indicates direction of (+) strand synthesis
   8160..8264    +  promoter       AmpR promoter: bla
   8265..9125    +  CDS            AmpR: β-lactamase; bla; confers resistance to ampicillin, carbenicillin, and related antibiotics
   9296..9884    +  rep_origin     ori: high-copy-number ColE1/pMB1/pBR322/pUC origin of replication
  10067..10159   +  CDS            lacI (fragment): lac repressor; lacI; The lac repressor binds to the lac operator to inhibit transcription in E. coli. This inhibition can be relieved by adding lactose or isopropyl-β-D-thiogalactopyranoside (IPTG).
  10172..10193   +  protein_bind   CAP binding site: CAP binding activates transcription in the presence of cAMP. E. coli catabolite activator protein
  10208..10238   +  promoter       lac promoter: promoter for the E. coli lac operon
  10246..10262   +  protein_bind   lac operator: The lac repressor binds to the lac operator to inhibit transcription in E. coli. This inhibition can be relieved by adding lactose or isopropyl-β-D-thiogalactopyranoside (IPTG). lac repressor encoded by lacI
  10307..10325   +  promoter       T3 promoter: promoter for bacteriophage T3 RNA polymerase
>Addgene plasmid #143270 | TFORF1426 | addgene full sequence | sequence record 397426 | Addgene Partial NGS Result
TTAATGTAGTCTTATGCAATACTCTTGTAGTCTTGCAACATGGTAACGATGAGTTAGCAACATGCCTTAC
AAGGAGAGAAAAAGCACCGTGCATGCCGATTGGTGGAAGTAAGGTGGTACGATCGTGCCTTATTAGGAAG
GCAACAGACGGGTCTGACATGGATTGGACGAACCACTGAATTGCCGCATTGCAGAGATATTGTATTTAAG
TGCCTAGCTCGATACATAAACGGGTCTCTCTGGTTAGACCAGATCTGAGCCTGGGAGCTCTCTGGCTAAC
TAGGGAACCCACTGCTTAAGCCTCAATAAAGCTTGCCTTGAGTGCTTCAAGTAGTGTGTGCCCGTCTGTT
GTGTGACTCTGGTAACTAGAGATCCCTCAGACCCTTTTAGTCAGTGTGGAAAATCTCTAGCAGTGGCGCC
CGAACAGGGACTTGAAAGCGAAAGGGAAACCAGAGGAGCTCTCTCGACGCAGGACTCGGCTTGCTGAAGC
GCGCACGGCAAGAGGCGAGGGGCGGCGACTGGTGAGTACGCCAAAAATTTTGACTAGCGGAGGCTAGAAG
GAGAGAGATGGGTGCGAGAGCGTCAGTATTAAGCGGGGGAGAATTAGATCGCGATGGGAAAAAATTCGGT
TAAGGCCAGGGGGAAAGAAAAAATATAAATTAAAACATATAGTATGGGCAAGCAGGGAGCTAGAACGATT
CGCAGTTAATCCTGGCCTGTTAGAAACATCAGAAGGCTGTAGACAAATACTGGGACAGCTACAACCATCC
CTTCAGACAGGATCAGAAGAACTTAGATCATTATATAATACAGTAGCAACCCTCTATTGTGTGCATCAAA
GGATAGAGATAAAAGACACCAAGGAAGCTTTAGACAAGATAGAGGAAGAGCAAAACAAAAGTAAGACCAC
CGCACAGCAAGCGGCCGCTGATCTTCAGACCTGGAGGAGGAGATATGAGGGACAATTGGAGAAGTGAATT
ATATAAATATAAAGTAGTAAAAATTGAACCATTAGGAGTAGCACCCACCAAGGCAAAGAGAAGAGTGGTG
CAGAGAGAAAAAAGAGCAGTGGGAATAGGAGCTTTGTTCCTTGGGTTCTTGGGAGCAGCAGGAAGCACTA
TGGGCGCAGCGTCAATGACGCTGACGGTACAGGCCAGACAATTATTGTCTGGTATAGTGCAGCAGCAGAA
CAATTTGCTGAGGGCTATTGAGGCGCAACAGCATCTGTTGCAACTCACAGTCTGGGGCATCAAGCAGCTC
CAGGCAAGAATCCTGGCTGTGGAAAGATACCTAAAGGATCAACAGCTCCTGGGGATTTGGGGTTGCTCTG
GAAAACTCATTTGCACCACTGCTGTGCCTTGGAATGCTAGTTGGAGTAATAAATCTCTGGAACAGATTTG
GAATCACACGACCTGGATGGAGTGGGACAGAGAAATTAACAATTACACAAGCTTAATACACTCCTTAATT
GAAGAATCGCAAAACCAGCAAGAAAAGAATGAACAAGAATTATTGGAATTAGATAAATGGGCAAGTTTGT
GGAATTGGTTTAACATAACAAATTGGCTGTGGTATATAAAATTATTCATAATGATAGTAGGAGGCTTGGT
AGGTTTAAGAATAGTTTTTGCTGTACTTTCTATAGTGAATAGAGTTAGGCAGGGATATTCACCATTATCG
TTTCAGACCCACCTCCCAACCCCGAGGGGACCCATGCATTGCATCTCAATTAGTCAGCAACCAGGTGTGG
AAAGTCCCCAGGCTCCCCAGCAGGCAGAAGTATGCAAAGCATGCGTCTCAATTAGTCAGCAACCATAGTC
CCGCCCCTAACTCCGCCCATCCCGCCCCTAACTCCGCCCAGTTCCGCCCATTCTCCGCCCCATGGCTGAC
TAATTTTTTTTATTTATGCAGAGGCCGAGGCCGCCTCGGCCTCTGAGCTATTCCAGAAGTAGTGAGGAGG
CTTTTTTGGAGGCCTAGGCTTTTGCAAAAAGCTTTCTAGAGGTACCACCGGAGCTTACCATGACCGAGTA
CAAGCCCACGGTGCGCCTCGCCACCCGCGACGACGTCCCCAGGGCCGTACGCACCCTCGCCGCCGCGTTC
GCCGACTACCCCGCCACGCGCCACACCGTCGATCCGGACCGCCACATCGAGCGGGTCACCGAGCTGCAAG
AACTCTTCCTCACGCGCGTCGGGCTCGACATCGGCAAGGTGTGGGTCGCGGACGACGGCGCCGCCGTGGC
GGTCTGGACCACGCCGGAGAGCGTCGAAGCGGGGGCGGTGTTCGCCGAGATCGGCCCGCGCATGGCCGAG
TTGAGCGGTTCCCGGCTGGCCGCGCAGCAACAGATGGAAGGCCTCCTGGCGCCGCACCGGCCCAAGGAGC
CCGCGTGGTTCCTGGCCACCGTCGGCGTCTCGCCCGACCACCAGGGCAAGGGTCTGGGCAGCGCCGTCGT
GCTCCCCGGAGTGGAGGCGGCCGAGCGCGCCGGGGTGCCCGCCTTCCTGGAGACCTCCGCGCCCCGCAAC
CTCCCCTTCTACGAGCGGCTCGGCTTCACCGTCACCGCCGACGTCGAGGTGCCCGAAGGACCGCGCACCT
GGTGCATGACCCGCAAGCCCGGTGCCAGTTAACGAATTCTAGATCTTGAGACAAATGGCAGTATTCATCC
ACAATTTTAAAAGAAAAGGGGGGATTGGGGGGTACAGTGCAGGGGAAAGAATAGTAGACATAATAGCAAC
AGACATACAAACTAAAGAATTACAAAAACAAATTACAAAAATTCAAAATTTTCGGGTTTATTACAGGGAC
AGCAGAGATCCACTTTGGCGCCGGCTCGAGGCCTGCAGGTGCAAAGATGGATAAAGTTTTAAACAGAGAG
GAATCTTTGCAGCTAATGGACCTTCTAGGTCTTGAAAGGAGTGGGAATTGGCTCCGGTGCCCGTCAGTGG
GCAGAGCGCACATCGCCCACAGTCCCCGAGAAGTTGGGGGGAGGGGTCGGCAATTGAACCGGTGCCTAGA
GAAGGTGGCGCGGGGTAAACTGGGAAAGTGATGTCGTGTACTGGCTCCGCCTTTTTCCCGAGGGTGGGGG
AGAACCGTATATAAGTGCAGTAGTCGCCGTGAACGTTCTTTTTCGCAACGGGTTTGCCGCCAGAACACAG
GTAAGTGCCGTGTGTGGTTCCCGCGGGCCTGGCCTCTTTACGGGTTATGGCCCTTGCGTGCCTTGAATTA
CTTCCACCTGGCTGCAGTACGTGATTCTTGATCCCGAGCTTCGGGTTGGAAGTGGGTGGGAGAGTTCGAG
GCCTTGCGCTTAAGGAGCCCCTTCGCCTCGTGCTTGAGTTGAGGCCTGGCCTGGGCGCTGGGGCCGCCGC
GTGCGAATCTGGTGGCACCTTCGCGCCTGTCTCGCTGCTTTCGATAAGTCTCTAGCCATTTAAAATTTTT
GATGACCTGCTGCGACGCTTTTTTTCTGGCAAGATAGTCTTGTAAATGCGGGCCAAGATCTGCACACTGG
TATTTCGGTTTTTGGGGCCGCGGGCGGCGACGGGGCCCGTGCGTCCCAGCGCACATGTTCGGCGAGGCGG
GGCCTGCGAGCGCGGCCACCGAGAATCGGACGGGGGTAGTCTCAAGCTGGCCGGCCTGCTCTGGTGCCTG
GCCTCGCGCCGCCGTGTATCGCCCCGCCCTGGGCGGCAAGGCTGGCCCGGTCGGCACCAGTTGCGTGAGC
GGAAAGATGGCCGCTTCCCGGCCCTGCTGCAGGGAGCTCAAAATGGAGGACGCGGCGCTCGGGAGAGCGG
GCGGGTGAGTCACCCACACAAAGGAAAAGGGCCTTTCCGTCCTCAGCCGTCGCTTCATGTGACTCCACGG
AGTACCGGGCGCCGTCCAGGCACCTCGATTAGTTCTCGAGCTTTTGGAGTACGTCGTCTTTAGGTTGGGG
GGAGGGGTTTTATGCGATGGAGTTTCCCCACACTGAGTGGGTGGAGACTGAAGTTAGGCCAGCTTGGCAC
TTGATGTAATTCTCCTTGGAATTTGCCCTTTTTGAGTTTGGATCTTGGTTCATTCTCAAGCCTCAGACAG
TGGTTCAAAGTTTTTTTCTTCCATTTCAGGTGTCGTGAGGCTAGCACCGCCACCATGGCGGCGGCCGCGG
CGGCGCTCTCGGGCGCGGGCACGCCACCCGCGGGCGGCGGGGCCGGGGGCGGCGGGGCCGGGGGCGGCGG
GTCCCCGCCGGGCGGCTGGGCCGTGGCGCGCCTGGAGGGCCGCGAGTTCGAGTATCTGATGAAGAAGCGC
TCGGTGACCATCGGCCGCAACTCGTCGCAGGGCTCGGTGGACGTGAGCATGGGCCACTCGAGCTTCATCT
CCCGGCGCCACCTCGAGATCTTCACGCCCCCGGGCGGCGGCGGCCATGGCGGGGCCGCTCCGGAGCTGCC
GCCCGCGCAGCCCAGGCCCGACGCCGGCGGCGACTTCTACCTGCGCTGCTTGGGCAAGAACGGGGTATTC
GTGGACGGCGTGTTCCAGAGGCGCGGGGCGCCGCCGCTGCAGCTGCCGCGCGTGTGCACATTCAGGTTCC
CGAGCACAAACATCAAGATAACGTTCACTGCCCTGTCCAGCGAGAAGAGAGAGAAGCAGGAGGCGTCTGA
GTCTCCAGTGAAGGCCGTACAGCCACACATCTCGCCCCTGACCATCAACATTCCAGACACCATGGCCCAC
CTCATCAGCCCTCTGCCCTCCCCCACGGGAACCATCAGCGCTGCAAACTCCTGCCCCTCCAGCCCCCGGG
GAGCGGGGTCTTCAGGGTACAAGGTGGGCCGAGTGATGCCATCTGACCTCAATTTAATGGCTGACAACTC
ACAGCCTGAAAATGAAAAGGAAGCTTCAGGTGGAGACAGCCCGAAGGATGATTCAAAGCCGCCTTACTCC
TACGCGCAGCTGATAGTTCAGGCGATTACGATGGCTCCCGACAAACAGCTCACCCTGAACGGGATTTATA
CACACATCACTAAAAATTATCCCTACTACAGGACTGCGGACAAGGGCTGGCAGAATTCAATTCGCCACAA
TCTCTCTCTGAATCGTTATTTCATCAAAGTGCCGCGTTCCCAGGAAGAACCAGGCAAAGGCTCGTTCTGG
AGGATAGACCCAGCCTCTGAAAGCAAATTAATAGAACAGGCTTTTAGGAAACGACGGCCTAGGGGCGTGC
CCTGCTTTAGAACCCCTCTGGGACCGCTCTCTTCTAGGAGTGCCCCAGCCTCTCCCAATCACGCGGGAGT
GCTGTCTGCTCACTCTAGTGGCGCCCAGACCCCTGAGAGCCTGTCGAGGGAAGGTTCGCCGGCCCCCCTG
GAGCCTGAGCCTGGCGCTGCACAGCCCAAACTCGCTGTCATCCAGGAAGCCCGGTTTGCCCAGAGCGCCC
CAGGGTCACCTCTGTCCAGTCAGCCAGTCTTAATCACCGTCCAGCGGCAGCTACCACAGGCCATCAAGCC
TGTCACCTACACTGTGGCCACCCCAGTGACCACCTCGACCTCCCAGCCACCCGTCGTGCAGACGGTTCAC
GTCGTCCACCAGATCCCAGCGGTGTCGGTCACCAGTGTGGCCGGACTGGCCCCAGCGAACACGTACACTG
TCTCTGGACAAGCTGTGGTCACCCCGGCAGCCGTGCTGGCCCCTCCTAAGGCAGAGGCCCAGGAGAATGG
AGACCACAGGGAAGTCAAAGTGAAAGTAGAGCCTATTCCCGCCATTGGCCACGCCACGCTCGGCACTGCC
AGCCGGATCATTCAGACGGCACAGACCACCCCGGTCCAGACGGTGACCATAGTACAACAGGCACCTCTAG
GTCAACACCAGCTACCAATAAAAACTGTAACACAAAACGGCACTCACGTGGCATCAGTCCCCACTGCGGT
CCACGGCCAGGTGAACAATGCCGCGGCGAGTCCTTTGCACATGTTGGCAACACACGCATCCGCATCGGCC
TCCCTGCCCACAAAGCGCCACAACGGTGACCAGCCGGAGCAGCCGGAGCTGAAGCGGATCAAGACAGAAG
ACGGCGAGGGCATCGTCATTGCCCTGAGCGTGGACACGCCACCGGCAGCCGTAAGGGAAAAGGGTGTCCA
GAACTAGTAATGAACTAGTCCGTAACTTGAAAGTATTTCGATTTCTTGGCTTTATATATCTTGTGGAAAG
GACGAGTCAACAGATTCGCTACCCGACGAACGCGTTAAGTCGACAATCAACCTCTGGATTACAAAATTTG
TGAAAGATTGACTGGTATTCTTAACTATGTTGCTCCTTTTACGCTATGTGGATACGCTGCTTTAATGCCT
TTGTATCATGCTATTGCTTCCCGTATGGCTTTCATTTTCTCCTCCTTGTATAAATCCTGGTTGCTGTCTC
TTTATGAGGAGTTGTGGCCCGTTGTCAGGCAACGTGGCGTGGTGTGCACTGTGTTTGCTGACGCAACCCC
CACTGGTTGGGGCATTGCCACCACCTGTCAGCTCCTTTCCGGGACTTTCGCTTTCCCCCTCCCTATTGCC
ACGGCGGAACTCATCGCCGCCTGCCTTGCCCGCTGCTGGACAGGGGCTCGGCTGTTGGGCACTGACAATT
CCGTGGTGTTGTCGGGGAAATCATCGTCCTTTCCTTGGCTGCTCGCCTGTGTTGCCACCTGGATTCTGCG
CGGGACGTCCTTCTGCTACGTCCCTTCGGCCCTCAATCCAGCGGACCTTCCTTCCCGCGGCCTGCTGCCG
GCTCTGCGGCCTCTTCCGCGTCTTCGCCTTCGCCCTCAGACGAGTCGGATCTCCCTTTGGGCCGCCTCCC
CGCGTCGACTTTAAGACCAATGACTTACAAGGCAGCTGTAGATCTTAGCCACTTTTTAAAAGAAAAGGGG
GGACTGGAAGGGCTAATTCACTCCCAACGAAGACAAGATCTGCTTTTTGCTTGTACTGGGTCTCTCTGGT
TAGACCAGATCTGAGCCTGGGAGCTCTCTGGCTAACTAGGGAACCCACTGCTTAAGCCTCAATAAAGCTT
GCCTTGAGTGCTTCAAGTAGTGTGTGCCCGTCTGTTGTGTGACTCTGGTAACTAGAGATCCCTCAGACCC
TTTTAGTCAGTGTGGAAAATCTCTAGCAGTACGTATAGTAGTTCATGTCATCTTATTATTCAGTATTTAT
AACTTGCAAAGAAATGAATATCAGAGAGTGAGAGGAACTTGTTTATTGCAGCTTATAATGGTTACAAATA
AAGCAATAGCATCACAAATTTCACAAATAAAGCATTTTTTTCACTGCATTCTAGTTGTGGTTTGTCCAAA
CTCATCAATGTATCTTATCATGTCTGGCTCTAGCTATCCCGCCCCTAACTCCGCCCATCCCGCCCCTAAC
TCCGCCCAGTTCCGCCCATTCTCCGCCCCATGGCTGACTAATTTTTTTTATTTATGCAGAGGCCGAGGCC
GCCTCGGCCTCTGAGCTATTCCAGAAGTAGTGAGGAGGCTTTTTTGGAGGCCTAGGGACGTACCCAATTC
GCCCTATAGTGAGTCGTATTACGCGCGCTCACTGGCCGTCGTTTTACAACGTCGTGACTGGGAAAACCCT
GGCGTTACCCAACTTAATCGCCTTGCAGCACATCCCCCTTTCGCCAGCTGGCGTAATAGCGAAGAGGCCC
GCACCGATCGCCCTTCCCAACAGTTGCGCAGCCTGAATGGCGAATGGG
[124 nt withheld, positions 7679-7802]
C
[91 nt withheld, positions 7804-7894]
A
[49 nt withheld, positions 7896-7944]
CCTTTGACGTTGGAGTCCACGTTCTTT
[37 nt withheld, positions 7972-8008]
ACCCTATCTCGGTCTATTCTTTTGATTTATAAGGGATTTTGCCGATTTCGGCCTATTGGTTAAAAAATGA
GCTGATTTAACAAAAATTTAACGCGAATTTTAACAAAATATTAACGCTTACAATTTAGGTGGCACTTTTC
GGGGAAATGTGCGCGGAACCCCTATTTGTTTATTTTTCTAAATACATTCAAATATGTATCCGCTCATGAG
ACAATAACCCTGATAAATGCTTCAATAATATTGAAAAAGGAAGAGTATGAGTATTCAACATTTCCGTGTC
GCCCTTATTCCCTTTTTTGCGGCATTTTGCCTTCCTGTTTTTGCTCACCCAGAAACGCTGGTGAAAGTAA
AAGATGCTGAAGATCAGTTGGGTGCACGAGTGGGTTACATCGAACTGGATCTCAACAGCGGTAAGATCCT
TGAGAGTTTTCGCCCCGAAGAACGTTTTCCAATGATGAGCACTTTTAAAGTTCTGCTATGTGGCGCGGTA
TTATCCCGTATTGACGCCGGGCAAGAGCAACTCGGTCGCCGCATACACTATTCTCAGAATGACTTGGTTG
AGTACTCACCAGTCACAGAAAAGCATCTTACGGATGGCATGACAGTAAGAGAATTATGCAGTGCTGCCAT
AACCATGAGTGATAACACTGCGGCCAACTTACTTCTGACAACGATCGGAGGACCGAAGGAGCTAACCGCT
TTTTTGCACAACATGGGGGATCATGTAACTCGCCTTGATCGTTGGGAACCGGAGCTGAATGAAGCCATAC
CAAACGACGAGCGTGACACCACGATGCCTGTAGCAATGGCAACAACGTTGCGCAAACTATTAACTGGCGA
ACTACTTACTCTAGCTTCCCGGCAACAATTAATAGACTGGATGGAGGCGGATAAAGTTGCAGGACCACTT
CTGCGCTCGGCCCTTCCGGCTGGCTGGTTTATTGCTGATAAATCTGGAGCCGGTGAGCGTGGGTCTCGCG
GTATCATTGCAGCACTGGGGCCAGATGGTAAGCCCTCCCGTATCGTAGTTATCTACACGACGGGGAGTCA
GGCAACTATGGATGAACGAAATAGACAGATCGCTGAGATAGGTGCCTCACTGATTAAGCATTGGTAACTG
TCAGACCAAGTTTACTCATATATACTTTAGATTGATTTAAAACTTCATTTTTAATTTAAAAGGATCTAGG
TGAAGATCCTTTTTGATAATCTCATGACCAAAATCCCTTAACGTGAGTTTTCGTTCCACTGAGCGTCAGA
CCCCGTAGAAAAGATCAAAGGATCTTCTTGAGATCCTTTTTTTCTGCGCGTAATCTGCTGCTTGCAAACA
AAAAAACCACCGCTACCAGCGGTGGTTTGTTTGCCGGATCAAGAGCTACCAACTCTTTTTCCGAAGGTAA
CTGGCTTCAGCAGAGCGCAGATACCAAATACTGTTCTTCTAGTGTAGCCGTAGTTAGGCCACCACTTCAA
GAACTCTGTAGCACCGCCTACATACCTCGCTCTGCTAATCCTGTTACCAGTGGCTGCTGCCAGTGGCGAT
AAGTCGTGTCTTACCGGGTTGGACTCAAGACGATAGTTACCGGATAAGGCGCAGCGGTCGGGCTGAACGG
GGGGTTCGTGCACACAGCCCAGCTTGGAGCGAACGACCTACACCGAACTGAGATACCTACAGCGTGAGCT
ATGAGAAAGCGCCACGCTTCCCGAAGGGAGAAAGGCGGACAGGTATCCGGTAAGCGGCAGGGTCGGAACA
GGAGAGCGCACGAGGGAGCTTCCAGGGGGAAACGCCTGGTATCTTTATAGTCCTGTCGGGTTTCGCCACC
TCTGACTTGAGCGTCGATTTTTGTGATGCTCGTCAGGGGGGCGGAGCCTATGGAAAAACGCCAGCAACGC
GGCCTTTTTACGGTTCCTGGCCTTTTGCTGGCCTTTTGCTCACATGTTCTTTCCTGCGTTATCCCCTGAT
TCTGTGGATAACCGTATTACCGCCTTTGAGTGAGCTGATACCGCTCGCCGCAGCCGAACGACCGAGCGCA
GCGAGTCAGTGAGCGAGGAAGCGGAAGAGCGCCCAATACGCAAACCGCCTCTCCCCGCGCGTTGGCCGAT
TCATTAATGCAGCTGGCACGACAGGTTTCCCGACTGGAAAGCGGGCAGTGAGCGCAACGCAATTAATGTG
AGTTAGCTCACTCATTAGGCACCCCAGGCTTTACACTTTATGCTTCCGGCTCGTATGTTGTGTGGAATTG
TGAGCGGATAACAATTTCACACAGGAAACAGCTATGACCATGATTACGCCAAGCGCGCAATTAACCCTCA
CTAAAGGGAACAAAAGCTGGAGCTGCAAGC
