>Addgene plasmid #143270 | TFORF1426 | depositor partial sequence | sequence record 281948 | Insert
ACCGCCACCATGGCGGCGGCCGCGGCGGCGCTCTCGGGCGCGGGCACGCCACCCGCGGGCGGCGGGGCCG
GGGGCGGCGGGGCCGGGGGCGGCGGGTCCCCGCCGGGCGGCTGGGCCGTGGCGCGCCTGGAGGGCCGCGA
GTTCGAGTATCTGATGAAGAAGCGCTCGGTGACCATCGGCCGCAACTCGTCGCAGGGCTCGGTGGACGTG
AGCATGGGCCACTCGAGCTTCATCTCCCGGCGCCACCTCGAGATCTTCACGCCCCCGGGCGGCGGCGGCC
ATGGCGGGGCCGCTCCGGAGCTGCCGCCCGCGCAGCCCAGGCCCGACGCCGGCGGCGACTTCTACCTGCG
CTGCTTGGGCAAGAACGGGGTATTCGTGGACGGCGTGTTCCAGAGGCGCGGGGCGCCGCCGCTGCAGCTG
CCGCGCGTGTGCACATTCAGGTTCCCGAGCACAAACATCAAGATAACGTTCACTGCCCTGTCCAGCGAGA
AGAGAGAGAAGCAGGAGGCGTCTGAGTCTCCAGTGAAGGCCGTACAGCCACACATCTCGCCCCTGACCAT
CAACATTCCAGACACCATGGCCCACCTCATCAGCCCTCTGCCCTCCCCCACGGGAACCATCAGCGCTGCA
AACTCCTGCCCCTCCAGCCCCCGGGGAGCGGGGTCTTCAGGGTACAAGGTGGGCCGAGTGATGCCATCTG
ACCTCAATTTAATGGCTGACAACTCACAGCCTGAAAATGAAAAGGAAGCTTCAGGTGGAGACAGCCCGAA
GGATGATTCAAAGCCGCCTTACTCCTACGCGCAGCTGATAGTTCAGGCGATTACGATGGCTCCCGACAAA
CAGCTCACCCTGAACGGGATTTATACACACATCACTAAAAATTATCCCTACTACAGGACTGCGGACAAGG
GCTGGCAGAATTCAATTCGCCACAATCTCTCTCTGAATCGTTATTTCATCAAAGTGCCGCGTTCCCAGGA
AGAACCAGGCAAAGGCTCGTTCTGGAGGATAGACCCAGCCTCTGAAAGCAAATTAATAGAACAGGCTTTT
AGGAAACGACGGCCTAGGGGCGTGCCCTGCTTTAGAACCCCTCTGGGACCGCTCTCTTCTAGGAGTGCCC
CAGCCTCTCCCAATCACGCGGGAGTGCTGTCTGCTCACTCTAGTGGCGCCCAGACCCCTGAGAGCCTGTC
GAGGGAAGGTTCGCCGGCCCCCCTGGAGCCTGAGCCTGGCGCTGCACAGCCCAAACTCGCTGTCATCCAG
GAAGCCCGGTTTGCCCAGAGCGCCCCAGGGTCACCTCTGTCCAGTCAGCCAGTCTTAATCACCGTCCAGC
GGCAGCTACCACAGGCCATCAAGCCTGTCACCTACACTGTGGCCACCCCAGTGACCACCTCGACCTCCCA
GCCACCCGTCGTGCAGACGGTTCACGTCGTCCACCAGATCCCAGCGGTGTCGGTCACCAGTGTGGCCGGA
CTGGCCCCAGCGAACACGTACACTGTCTCTGGACAAGCTGTGGTCACCCCGGCAGCCGTGCTGGCCCCTC
CTAAGGCAGAGGCCCAGGAGAATGGAGACCACAGGGAAGTCAAAGTGAAAGTAGAGCCTATTCCCGCCAT
TGGCCACGCCACGCTCGGCACTGCCAGCCGGATCATTCAGACGGCACAGACCACCCCGGTCCAGACGGTG
ACCATAGTACAACAGGCACCTCTAGGTCAACACCAGCTACCAATAAAAACTGTAACACAAAACGGCACTC
ACGTGGCATCAGTCCCCACTGCGGTCCACGGCCAGGTGAACAATGCCGCGGCGAGTCCTTTGCACATGTT
GGCAACACACGCATCCGCATCGGCCTCCCTGCCCACAAAGCGCCACAACGGTGACCAGCCGGAGCAGCCG
GAGCTGAAGCGGATCAAGACAGAAGACGGCGAGGGCATCGTCATTGCCCTGAGCGTGGACACGCCACCGG
CAGCCGTAAGGGAAAAGGGTGTCCAGAACTAGTAATGAACTAGTCCGTAACTTGAAAGTATTTCGATTTC
TTGGCTTTATATATCTTGTGGAAAGGACGAGTCAACAGATTCGCTACCCGACGA
