>Addgene plasmid #143270 | TFORF1426 | depositor partial sequence | sequence record 281949 | Barcode
GTCAACAGATTCGCTACCCGACGA
